Addgene plasmid #143205: TFORF0228
Purpose: Lentiviral vector for overexpressing transcription factor ORFs with unique 24-bp barcodes. Barcodes facilitate identification of transcription factors in pooled screens.
Depositing lab: Feng Zhang. Depositing organization: Broad Institute. Publication: A transcription factor atlas of directed differentiation. Joung J, Ma S, Tay T, Geiger-Schuller KR, Kirchgatterer PC, Verdine VK, Guo B, Arias-Garcia MA, Allen WE, Singh A, Kuksenko O, Abudayyeh OO, Gootenberg JS, Fu Z, Macrae RK, Buenrostro JD, Regev A, Zhang F. Cell. 2023 Jan 5;186(1):209-229.e26. doi: 10.1016/j.cell.2022.11.026. PubMed 36608654.
Backbone
  Vector backbone: pLX_TRC317
  Backbone manufacturer: Broad Institute Genetic Perturbation Platform
  Backbone size w/o insert (bp): 8264
  Vector type: Mammalian Expression, Lentiviral
  Selectable markers: Puromycin
Growth in bacteria
  Bacterial resistance: Ampicillin, 100 μg/mL
  Growth temperature: 37°C
  Growth strain: NEB Stable
  Copy number: High Copy
Gene/Insert
  Gene/Insert name: ZNF594
  Species: H. sapiens (human)
  Insert size (bp): 2525
  Entrez Gene: ZNF594 (a.k.a. DKFZp667J055)
  Promoter: EF1a
  Cloning method: Unknown
  Sequencing primers: 5′ GGGTGGAGACTGAAGTTAGGCCAG; 3′ CACATAGCGTAAAAGGAGCAACATAG
Terms and licenses: Academic/Nonprofit Terms; Industry Terms: Not Available to Industry
Depositor comments: NM_032530,XM_005256827,ENST00000399604,ENST00000575779 . The transcription factor ORF portion of this plasmid was synthesized by Genewiz. Please test multiple small colonies in case of plasmid recombination. To make this collection available in a timely manner, a portion of this collection was not fully sequenced by Addgene. If an Addgene verified full plasmid sequence is not available, please contact us prior to placing an order to request the full sequence.
How to cite: TFORF0228 was a gift from Feng Zhang (Addgene plasmid # 143205 ; http://n2t.net/addgene:143205 ; RRID:Addgene_143205)
