[The description below was written by a language model from this plasmid's Addgene catalogue record and pLannotate feature annotations shown in this document.]
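Description:
TFORF0228 is a lentiviral mammalian expression plasmid built on the pLX_TRC317 backbone and carrying the human zinc-finger gene ZNF594 as its open reading frame. It belongs to a barcoded transcription factor ORF collection in which each clone has a unique 24-bp barcode, so that the overexpressed factor can be identified by sequencing in pooled screens. The feature table does not annotate the barcode itself. In bacteria the plasmid is maintained through a high-copy ColE1/pUC-type origin and an ampicillin resistance gene. An f1 origin and remnants of a lac/lacZα cloning region with T3 and T7 promoters are also present. The record warns that the plasmid can recombine during propagation, a known tendency of LTR-containing vectors.

The transfer cassette has a third-generation design. An RSV promoter fused to a truncated HIV-1 5' LTR drives genomic RNA production in packaging cells. It is followed by the Ψ packaging signal, a gag fragment, the RRE for Rev-dependent nuclear export, and a cPPT/CTS. The cassette ends in a ΔU3 self-inactivating 3' LTR, with an SV40 polyadenylation signal downstream. Within the provirus, an SV40 early promoter/origin region drives puromycin N-acetyltransferase for selecting transduced cells. A separate EF-1α promoter drives constitutive expression of the ZNF594 coding sequence, and a WPRE downstream enhances transcript stability and expression. A short U6 promoter fragment is annotated between the ORF and the WPRE, and its role is not stated in the record. ZNF594 is annotated only as possibly involved in transcriptional regulation. The construct is intended for transcription factor overexpression, including pooled screens of directed differentiation.
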