Features (pLannotate 1.2.2; 31 found; start..end, strand, type, name):
      5..231     +  promoter       RSV promoter: Rous sarcoma virus enhancer/promoter
    232..412     +  LTR            5' LTR (truncated): truncated 5' long terminal repeat (LTR) from HIV-1
    459..584     +  misc_feature   HIV-1 Ψ: packaging signal of human immunodeficiency virus type 1
    568..931     +  CDS            HIV-1 gag (fragment): gag protein from human immunodeficiency virus 1; gag
   1077..1310    +  misc_feature   RRE: The Rev response element (RRE) of HIV-1 allows for Rev-dependent mRNA export from the nucleus to the cytoplasm.
   1687..1713    +  CDS            Rev (fragment): human immunodeficiency virus 1 (HIV-1) Rev protein; rev; enhances nuclear export of unspliced and incompletely spliced viral mRNAs
   1720..1743    +  promoter       SV40 promoter (fragment): SV40 early promoter
   1744..1815    +  promoter       SV40 promoter (fragment): SV40 enhancer and early promoter
   1839..1974    +  rep_origin     SV40 ori: SV40 origin of replication
   2020..2616    +  CDS            PuroR (fragment): puromycin N-acetyltransferase; pac from Streptomyces; confers resistance to puromycin
   2665..2782    +  misc_feature   cPPT/CTS: central polypurine tract and central termination sequence of HIV-1
   2847..2913    +  CDS            small t antigen (fragment): SV40 (simian virus 40) small t antigen
   2920..4098    +  promoter       EF-1α promoter: strong constitutive promoter for human elongation factor EF-1α
   4115..6535    +  CDS            ZNF594: ZN594_HUMAN - Also known as KIAA1871. Experimental evidence at transcript level: Swiss-Prot protein existence level 2. May be involved in transcriptional regulation. From Homo sapiens (Human).
   6551..6604    +  promoter       U6 promoter (fragment): RNA polymerase III promoter for human U6 snRNA
   6646..7234    +  misc_feature   WPRE: woodchuck hepatitis virus posttranscriptional regulatory element
   7285..7304    +  misc_feature   cPPT/CTS (fragment): central polypurine tract and central termination sequence of HIV-1
   7306..7539    +  LTR            3' LTR (ΔU3): self-inactivating 3' long terminal repeat (LTR) from HIV-1
   7617..7738    +  polyA_signal   SV40 poly(A) signal: SV40 polyadenylation signal
   7778..7913    +  rep_origin     SV40 ori: SV40 origin of replication
   7934..7952    -  promoter       T7 promoter: promoter for bacteriophage T7 RNA polymerase
   7960..8115    +  CDS            lacZα (fragment): LacZα fragment of β-galactosidase; lacZ fragment
   8120..8548    +  rep_origin     f1 ori (sequence partly withheld): f1 bacteriophage origin of replication; arrow indicates direction of (+) strand synthesis
   8601..8705    +  promoter       AmpR promoter: bla
   8706..9566    +  CDS            AmpR: β-lactamase; bla; confers resistance to ampicillin, carbenicillin, and related antibiotics
   9737..10325   +  rep_origin     ori: high-copy-number ColE1/pMB1/pBR322/pUC origin of replication
  10508..10600   +  CDS            lacI (fragment): lac repressor; lacI; The lac repressor binds to the lac operator to inhibit transcription in E. coli. This inhibition can be relieved by adding lactose or isopropyl-β-D-thiogalactopyranoside (IPTG).
  10613..10634   +  protein_bind   CAP binding site: CAP binding activates transcription in the presence of cAMP. E. coli catabolite activator protein
  10649..10679   +  promoter       lac promoter: promoter for the E. coli lac operon
  10683..10705   +  protein_bind   lac operator (fragment): The lac repressor binds to the lac operator to inhibit transcription in E. coli. This inhibition can be relieved by adding lactose or isopropyl-β-D-thiogalactopyranoside (IPTG). lac repressor encoded by lacI
  10748..10766   +  promoter       T3 promoter: promoter for bacteriophage T3 RNA polymerase
>Addgene plasmid #143205 | TFORF0228 | addgene full sequence | sequence record 397407 | Addgene NGS Result
TTAATGTAGTCTTATGCAATACTCTTGTAGTCTTGCAACATGGTAACGATGAGTTAGCAACATGCCTTAC
AAGGAGAGAAAAAGCACCGTGCATGCCGATTGGTGGAAGTAAGGTGGTACGATCGTGCCTTATTAGGAAG
GCAACAGACGGGTCTGACATGGATTGGACGAACCACTGAATTGCCGCATTGCAGAGATATTGTATTTAAG
TGCCTAGCTCGATACATAAACGGGTCTCTCTGGTTAGACCAGATCTGAGCCTGGGAGCTCTCTGGCTAAC
TAGGGAACCCACTGCTTAAGCCTCAATAAAGCTTGCCTTGAGTGCTTCAAGTAGTGTGTGCCCGTCTGTT
GTGTGACTCTGGTAACTAGAGATCCCTCAGACCCTTTTAGTCAGTGTGGAAAATCTCTAGCAGTGGCGCC
CGAACAGGGACTTGAAAGCGAAAGGGAAACCAGAGGAGCTCTCTCGACGCAGGACTCGGCTTGCTGAAGC
GCGCACGGCAAGAGGCGAGGGGCGGCGACTGGTGAGTACGCCAAAAATTTTGACTAGCGGAGGCTAGAAG
GAGAGAGATGGGTGCGAGAGCGTCAGTATTAAGCGGGGGAGAATTAGATCGCGATGGGAAAAAATTCGGT
TAAGGCCAGGGGGAAAGAAAAAATATAAATTAAAACATATAGTATGGGCAAGCAGGGAGCTAGAACGATT
CGCAGTTAATCCTGGCCTGTTAGAAACATCAGAAGGCTGTAGACAAATACTGGGACAGCTACAACCATCC
CTTCAGACAGGATCAGAAGAACTTAGATCATTATATAATACAGTAGCAACCCTCTATTGTGTGCATCAAA
GGATAGAGATAAAAGACACCAAGGAAGCTTTAGACAAGATAGAGGAAGAGCAAAACAAAAGTAAGACCAC
CGCACAGCAAGCGGCCGCTGATCTTCAGACCTGGAGGAGGAGATATGAGGGACAATTGGAGAAGTGAATT
ATATAAATATAAAGTAGTAAAAATTGAACCATTAGGAGTAGCACCCACCAAGGCAAAGAGAAGAGTGGTG
CAGAGAGAAAAAAGAGCAGTGGGAATAGGAGCTTTGTTCCTTGGGTTCTTGGGAGCAGCAGGAAGCACTA
TGGGCGCAGCGTCAATGACGCTGACGGTACAGGCCAGACAATTATTGTCTGGTATAGTGCAGCAGCAGAA
CAATTTGCTGAGGGCTATTGAGGCGCAACAGCATCTGTTGCAACTCACAGTCTGGGGCATCAAGCAGCTC
CAGGCAAGAATCCTGGCTGTGGAAAGATACCTAAAGGATCAACAGCTCCTGGGGATTTGGGGTTGCTCTG
GAAAACTCATTTGCACCACTGCTGTGCCTTGGAATGCTAGTTGGAGTAATAAATCTCTGGAACAGATTTG
GAATCACACGACCTGGATGGAGTGGGACAGAGAAATTAACAATTACACAAGCTTAATACACTCCTTAATT
GAAGAATCGCAAAACCAGCAAGAAAAGAATGAACAAGAATTATTGGAATTAGATAAATGGGCAAGTTTGT
GGAATTGGTTTAACATAACAAATTGGCTGTGGTATATAAAATTATTCATAATGATAGTAGGAGGCTTGGT
AGGTTTAAGAATAGTTTTTGCTGTACTTTCTATAGTGAATAGAGTTAGGCAGGGATATTCACCATTATCG
TTTCAGACCCACCTCCCAACCCCGAGGGGACCCATGCATTGCATCTCAATTAGTCAGCAACCAGGTGTGG
AAAGTCCCCAGGCTCCCCAGCAGGCAGAAGTATGCAAAGCATGCGTCTCAATTAGTCAGCAACCATAGTC
CCGCCCCTAACTCCGCCCATCCCGCCCCTAACTCCGCCCAGTTCCGCCCATTCTCCGCCCCATGGCTGAC
TAATTTTTTTTATTTATGCAGAGGCCGAGGCCGCCTCGGCCTCTGAGCTATTCCAGAAGTAGTGAGGAGG
CTTTTTTGGAGGCCTAGGCTTTTGCAAAAAGCTTTCTAGAGGTACCACCGGAGCTTACCATGACCGAGTA
CAAGCCCACGGTGCGCCTCGCCACCCGCGACGACGTCCCCAGGGCCGTACGCACCCTCGCCGCCGCGTTC
GCCGACTACCCCGCCACGCGCCACACCGTCGATCCGGACCGCCACATCGAGCGGGTCACCGAGCTGCAAG
AACTCTTCCTCACGCGCGTCGGGCTCGACATCGGCAAGGTGTGGGTCGCGGACGACGGCGCCGCCGTGGC
GGTCTGGACCACGCCGGAGAGCGTCGAAGCGGGGGCGGTGTTCGCCGAGATCGGCCCGCGCATGGCCGAG
TTGAGCGGTTCCCGGCTGGCCGCGCAGCAACAGATGGAAGGCCTCCTGGCGCCGCACCGGCCCAAGGAGC
CCGCGTGGTTCCTGGCCACCGTCGGCGTCTCGCCCGACCACCAGGGCAAGGGTCTGGGCAGCGCCGTCGT
GCTCCCCGGAGTGGAGGCGGCCGAGCGCGCCGGGGTGCCCGCCTTCCTGGAGACCTCCGCGCCCCGCAAC
CTCCCCTTCTACGAGCGGCTCGGCTTCACCGTCACCGCCGACGTCGAGGTGCCCGAAGGACCGCGCACCT
GGTGCATGACCCGCAAGCCCGGTGCCAGTTAACGAATTCTAGATCTTGAGACAAATGGCAGTATTCATCC
ACAATTTTAAAAGAAAAGGGGGGATTGGGGGGTACAGTGCAGGGGAAAGAATAGTAGACATAATAGCAAC
AGACATACAAACTAAAGAATTACAAAAACAAATTACAAAAATTCAAAATTTTCGGGTTTATTACAGGGAC
AGCAGAGATCCACTTTGGCGCCGGCTCGAGGCCTGCAGGTGCAAAGATGGATAAAGTTTTAAACAGAGAG
GAATCTTTGCAGCTAATGGACCTTCTAGGTCTTGAAAGGAGTGGGAATTGGCTCCGGTGCCCGTCAGTGG
GCAGAGCGCACATCGCCCACAGTCCCCGAGAAGTTGGGGGGAGGGGTCGGCAATTGAACCGGTGCCTAGA
GAAGGTGGCGCGGGGTAAACTGGGAAAGTGATGTCGTGTACTGGCTCCGCCTTTTTCCCGAGGGTGGGGG
AGAACCGTATATAAGTGCAGTAGTCGCCGTGAACGTTCTTTTTCGCAACGGGTTTGCCGCCAGAACACAG
GTAAGTGCCGTGTGTGGTTCCCGCGGGCCTGGCCTCTTTACGGGTTATGGCCCTTGCGTGCCTTGAATTA
CTTCCACCTGGCTGCAGTACGTGATTCTTGATCCCGAGCTTCGGGTTGGAAGTGGGTGGGAGAGTTCGAG
GCCTTGCGCTTAAGGAGCCCCTTCGCCTCGTGCTTGAGTTGAGGCCTGGCCTGGGCGCTGGGGCCGCCGC
GTGCGAATCTGGTGGCACCTTCGCGCCTGTCTCGCTGCTTTCGATAAGTCTCTAGCCATTTAAAATTTTT
GATGACCTGCTGCGACGCTTTTTTTCTGGCAAGATAGTCTTGTAAATGCGGGCCAAGATCTGCACACTGG
TATTTCGGTTTTTGGGGCCGCGGGCGGCGACGGGGCCCGTGCGTCCCAGCGCACATGTTCGGCGAGGCGG
GGCCTGCGAGCGCGGCCACCGAGAATCGGACGGGGGTAGTCTCAAGCTGGCCGGCCTGCTCTGGTGCCTG
GCCTCGCGCCGCCGTGTATCGCCCCGCCCTGGGCGGCAAGGCTGGCCCGGTCGGCACCAGTTGCGTGAGC
GGAAAGATGGCCGCTTCCCGGCCCTGCTGCAGGGAGCTCAAAATGGAGGACGCGGCGCTCGGGAGAGCGG
GCGGGTGAGTCACCCACACAAAGGAAAAGGGCCTTTCCGTCCTCAGCCGTCGCTTCATGTGACTCCACGG
AGTACCGGGCGCCGTCCAGGCACCTCGATTAGTTCTCGAGCTTTTGGAGTACGTCGTCTTTAGGTTGGGG
GGAGGGGTTTTATGCGATGGAGTTTCCCCACACTGAGTGGGTGGAGACTGAAGTTAGGCCAGCTTGGCAC
TTGATGTAATTCTCCTTGGAATTTGCCCTTTTTGAGTTTGGATCTTGGTTCATTCTCAAGCCTCAGACAG
TGGTTCAAAGTTTTTTTCTTCCATTTCAGGTGTCGTGAGGCTAGCACCGCCACCATGAAGGAATGGAAAT
CAAAGATGGAAATTTCTGAAGAAAAGAAGTCAGCAAGGGCTGCATCCGAAAAACTCCAAAGACAAATCAC
CCAGGAATGTGAGTTAGTTGAAACCAGTAATTCTGAGGACAGATTATTGAAGCACTGGGTAAGCCCTTTA
AAGGATGCAATGAGACATCTCCCTTCCCAAGAGAGCGGTATCAGGGAAATGCATATTATCCCCCAGAAAG
CCATTGTGGGAGAGATTGGCCATGGATGTAATGAAGGAGAAAAAATACTTTCTGCAGGAGAAAGCTCCCA
TAGATATGAGGTTAGTGGCCAAAACTTCAAACAGAAGTCAGGATTAACTGAACATCAGAAAATTCATAAT
ATAAATAAGACCTATGAATGTAAGGAATGTGAAAAAACCTTCAACAGGAGTTCAAACCTGATCATACATC
AGAGAATTCATACAGGAAATAAGCCATATGTGTGTAATGAATGTGGGAAAGACTCTAATCAAAGTTCAAA
TCTTATTATACATCAGAGAATTCATACAGGAAAGAAACCTTATATATGTCATGAATGTGGAAAAGACTTC
AATCAGAGCTCCAATCTGGTGAGACATAAGCAAATTCACAGTGGTGGGAATCCCTATGAGTGCAAAGAGT
GTGGGAAGGCTTTTAAGGGAAGCTCAAACCTTGTCCTGCACCAGAGAATCCACAGTAGGGGGAAGCCATA
TTTATGCAATAAATGTGGGAAGGCTTTCAGTCAAAGCACAGATCTTATTATACATCACAGAATTCACACT
GGAGAGAAACCCTATGAATGTTATGACTGTGGACAGATGTTCAGTCAAAGTTCACACCTTGTCCCACATC
AGAGAATTCACACTGGAGAGAAACCCCTCAAATGTAATGAATGTGAAAAAGCCTTCAGGCAGCATTCTCA
CCTTACTGAACACCAGAGACTCCACAGTGGAGAGAAACCCTATGAATGTCACAGATGTGGGAAGACCTTC
AGTGGGCGCACAGCTTTTCTTAAACATCAGAGATTGCATGCTGGAGAGAAAATTGAAGAATGTGAGAAAA
CCTTCAGCAAGGATGAGGAGCTTAGGGAAGAGCAGAGAATTCACCAGGAAGAGAAAGCTTATTGGTGTAA
TCAGTGTGGTAGGAATTTCCAGGGCACCTCAGACCTCATCAGACATCAGGTAACTCATACAGGAGAGAAA
CCATATGAATGTAAAGAATGTGGGAAAACTTTCAATCAGAGCTCAGACCTTCTGAGACATCATAGAATTC
ACAGTGGAGAAAAACCTTGTGTATGTAGCAAATGTGGGAAATCTTTTAGGGGCAGCTCAGATCTTATTAG
ACACCATCGTGTTCATACTGGAGAGAAACCCTATGAATGTAGTGAATGTGGGAAAGCCTTTAGCCAGAGG
TCACACCTTGTTACACACCAGAAAATCCATACTGGAGAGAAGCCCTATCAGTGCACTGAATGTGGGAAAG
CCTTCAGGCGGCGTTCACTCCTTATTCAACATCGGAGAATTCATAGTGGTGAGAAACCCTATGAATGTAA
GGAATGTGGGAAGCTCTTCATTTGGCGCACAGCTTTCCTCAAACATCAGAGCCTGCATACTGGAGAGAAA
CTTGAATGTGAGAAAACCTTCAGCCAGGATGAGGAGCTTAGGGGAGAGCAGAAAATTCACCAGGAAGCGA
AAGCTTATTGGTGTAATCAGTGTGGTAGGGCTTTCCAGGGCAGCTCAGACCTCATCAGACATCAGGTAAC
TCATACAAGAGAGAAACCATATGAATGCAAAGAATGTGGGAAAACTTTCAATCAGAGCTCAGACCTTCTG
AGACATCATAGAATTCACAGTGGAGAAAAACCTTATGTATGCAACAAATGTGGGAAATCTTTTAGGGGTA
GCTCAGATCTTATTAAACACCATCGTATTCATACTGGAGAGAAACCCTATGAATGTAGTGAATGTGGGAA
AGCCTTCAGCCAGAGGTCACACCTTGCTACACACCAGAAAATCCATACTGGAGAGAAACCCTATCAGTGC
AGTGAATGTGGGAATGCCTTCAGGCGGCGTTCCCTCCTTATTCAACATCGGAGACTTCATAGTGGTGAGA
AACCCTATGAATGTAAGGAATGTGGGAAACTCTTCATGTGGCACACGGCTTTCCTCAAACATCAGAGACT
GCATGCTGGAGAGAAACTTGAAGAATGTGAGAAAACCTTCAGCAAGGATGAGGAGCTTAGAAAAGAGCAG
AGAACTCACCAGGAAAAGAAAGTTTATTGGTGTAATCAGTGTAGTAGGACCTTCCAGGGCAGCTCAGATC
TCATCAGACATCAGGTAACTCATACAAGAGAGAAACCATATGAATGTAAAGAATGTGGGAAAACTCAATC
AGAGCTCAGACCTTCTGAGACATCATAGTAATGAACTAGTCCGTAACTTGAAAGTATTTCGATTTCTTGG
CTTTATATATCTTGTGGAAAGGACGACTTGAGCTGTAATTTAGTAGCAATACGCGTTAAGTCGACAATCA
ACCTCTGGATTACAAAATTTGTGAAAGATTGACTGGTATTCTTAACTATGTTGCTCCTTTTACGCTATGT
GGATACGCTGCTTTAATGCCTTTGTATCATGCTATTGCTTCCCGTATGGCTTTCATTTTCTCCTCCTTGT
ATAAATCCTGGTTGCTGTCTCTTTATGAGGAGTTGTGGCCCGTTGTCAGGCAACGTGGCGTGGTGTGCAC
TGTGTTTGCTGACGCAACCCCCACTGGTTGGGGCATTGCCACCACCTGTCAGCTCCTTTCCGGGACTTTC
GCTTTCCCCCTCCCTATTGCCACGGCGGAACTCATCGCCGCCTGCCTTGCCCGCTGCTGGACAGGGGCTC
GGCTGTTGGGCACTGACAATTCCGTGGTGTTGTCGGGGAAATCATCGTCCTTTCCTTGGCTGCTCGCCTG
TGTTGCCACCTGGATTCTGCGCGGGACGTCCTTCTGCTACGTCCCTTCGGCCCTCAATCCAGCGGACCTT
CCTTCCCGCGGCCTGCTGCCGGCTCTGCGGCCTCTTCCGCGTCTTCGCCTTCGCCCTCAGACGAGTCGGA
TCTCCCTTTGGGCCGCCTCCCCGCGTCGACTTTAAGACCAATGACTTACAAGGCAGCTGTAGATCTTAGC
CACTTTTTAAAAGAAAAGGGGGGACTGGAAGGGCTAATTCACTCCCAACGAAGACAAGATCTGCTTTTTG
CTTGTACTGGGTCTCTCTGGTTAGACCAGATCTGAGCCTGGGAGCTCTCTGGCTAACTAGGGAACCCACT
GCTTAAGCCTCAATAAAGCTTGCCTTGAGTGCTTCAAGTAGTGTGTGCCCGTCTGTTGTGTGACTCTGGT
AACTAGAGATCCCTCAGACCCTTTTAGTCAGTGTGGAAAATCTCTAGCAGTACGTATAGTAGTTCATGTC
ATCTTATTATTCAGTATTTATAACTTGCAAAGAAATGAATATCAGAGAGTGAGAGGAACTTGTTTATTGC
AGCTTATAATGGTTACAAATAAAGCAATAGCATCACAAATTTCACAAATAAAGCATTTTTTTCACTGCAT
TCTAGTTGTGGTTTGTCCAAACTCATCAATGTATCTTATCATGTCTGGCTCTAGCTATCCCGCCCCTAAC
TCCGCCCATCCCGCCCCTAACTCCGCCCAGTTCCGCCCATTCTCCGCCCCATGGCTGACTAATTTTTTTT
ATTTATGCAGAGGCCGAGGCCGCCTCGGCCTCTGAGCTATTCCAGAAGTAGTGAGGAGGCTTTTTTGGAG
GCCTAGGGACGTACCCAATTCGCCCTATAGTGAGTCGTATTACGCGCGCTCACTGGCCGTCGTTTTACAA
CGTCGTGACTGGGAAAACCCTGGCGTTACCCAACTTAATCGCCTTGCAGCACATCCCCCTTTCGCCAGCT
GGCGTAATAGCGAAGAGGCCCGCACCGATCGCCCTTCCCAACAGTTGCGCAGCCTGAATGGCGAATGGG
[124 nt withheld, positions 8120-8243]
C
[91 nt withheld, positions 8245-8335]
A
[49 nt withheld, positions 8337-8385]
CCTTTGACGTTGGAGTCCACGTTCTTT
[37 nt withheld, positions 8413-8449]
ACCCTATCTCGGTCTATTCTTTTGATTTATAAGGGATTTTGCCGATTTCGGCCTATTGGTTAAAAAATGA
GCTGATTTAACAAAAATTTAACGCGAATTTTAACAAAATATTAACGCTTACAATTTAGGTGGCACTTTTC
GGGGAAATGTGCGCGGAACCCCTATTTGTTTATTTTTCTAAATACATTCAAATATGTATCCGCTCATGAG
ACAATAACCCTGATAAATGCTTCAATAATATTGAAAAAGGAAGAGTATGAGTATTCAACATTTCCGTGTC
GCCCTTATTCCCTTTTTTGCGGCATTTTGCCTTCCTGTTTTTGCTCACCCAGAAACGCTGGTGAAAGTAA
AAGATGCTGAAGATCAGTTGGGTGCACGAGTGGGTTACATCGAACTGGATCTCAACAGCGGTAAGATCCT
TGAGAGTTTTCGCCCCGAAGAACGTTTTCCAATGATGAGCACTTTTAAAGTTCTGCTATGTGGCGCGGTA
TTATCCCGTATTGACGCCGGGCAAGAGCAACTCGGTCGCCGCATACACTATTCTCAGAATGACTTGGTTG
AGTACTCACCAGTCACAGAAAAGCATCTTACGGATGGCATGACAGTAAGAGAATTATGCAGTGCTGCCAT
AACCATGAGTGATAACACTGCGGCCAACTTACTTCTGACAACGATCGGAGGACCGAAGGAGCTAACCGCT
TTTTTGCACAACATGGGGGATCATGTAACTCGCCTTGATCGTTGGGAACCGGAGCTGAATGAAGCCATAC
CAAACGACGAGCGTGACACCACGATGCCTGTAGCAATGGCAACAACGTTGCGCAAACTATTAACTGGCGA
ACTACTTACTCTAGCTTCCCGGCAACAATTAATAGACTGGATGGAGGCGGATAAAGTTGCAGGACCACTT
CTGCGCTCGGCCCTTCCGGCTGGCTGGTTTATTGCTGATAAATCTGGAGCCGGTGAGCGTGGGTCTCGCG
GTATCATTGCAGCACTGGGGCCAGATGGTAAGCCCTCCCGTATCGTAGTTATCTACACGACGGGGAGTCA
GGCAACTATGGATGAACGAAATAGACAGATCGCTGAGATAGGTGCCTCACTGATTAAGCATTGGTAACTG
TCAGACCAAGTTTACTCATATATACTTTAGATTGATTTAAAACTTCATTTTTAATTTAAAAGGATCTAGG
TGAAGATCCTTTTTGATAATCTCATGACCAAAATCCCTTAACGTGAGTTTTCGTTCCACTGAGCGTCAGA
CCCCGTAGAAAAGATCAAAGGATCTTCTTGAGATCCTTTTTTTCTGCGCGTAATCTGCTGCTTGCAAACA
AAAAAACCACCGCTACCAGCGGTGGTTTGTTTGCCGGATCAAGAGCTACCAACTCTTTTTCCGAAGGTAA
CTGGCTTCAGCAGAGCGCAGATACCAAATACTGTTCTTCTAGTGTAGCCGTAGTTAGGCCACCACTTCAA
GAACTCTGTAGCACCGCCTACATACCTCGCTCTGCTAATCCTGTTACCAGTGGCTGCTGCCAGTGGCGAT
AAGTCGTGTCTTACCGGGTTGGACTCAAGACGATAGTTACCGGATAAGGCGCAGCGGTCGGGCTGAACGG
GGGGTTCGTGCACACAGCCCAGCTTGGAGCGAACGACCTACACCGAACTGAGATACCTACAGCGTGAGCT
ATGAGAAAGCGCCACGCTTCCCGAAGGGAGAAAGGCGGACAGGTATCCGGTAAGCGGCAGGGTCGGAACA
GGAGAGCGCACGAGGGAGCTTCCAGGGGGAAACGCCTGGTATCTTTATAGTCCTGTCGGGTTTCGCCACC
TCTGACTTGAGCGTCGATTTTTGTGATGCTCGTCAGGGGGGCGGAGCCTATGGAAAAACGCCAGCAACGC
GGCCTTTTTACGGTTCCTGGCCTTTTGCTGGCCTTTTGCTCACATGTTCTTTCCTGCGTTATCCCCTGAT
TCTGTGGATAACCGTATTACCGCCTTTGAGTGAGCTGATACCGCTCGCCGCAGCCGAACGACCGAGCGCA
GCGAGTCAGTGAGCGAGGAAGCGGAAGAGCGCCCAATACGCAAACCGCCTCTCCCCGCGCGTTGGCCGAT
TCATTAATGCAGCTGGCACGACAGGTTTCCCGACTGGAAAGCGGGCAGTGAGCGCAACGCAATTAATGTG
AGTTAGCTCACTCATTAGGCACCCCAGGCTTTACACTTTATGCTTCCGGCTCGTATGTTGTGTGGAATTG
TGAGCGGATAACAATTTCACACAGGAAACAGCTATGACCATGATTACGCCAAGCGCGCAATTAACCCTCA
CTAAAGGGAACAAAAGCTGGAGCTGCAAGC
