>Addgene plasmid #143205 | TFORF0228 | depositor partial sequence | sequence record 281753 | Insert
ACCGCCACCATGAAGGAATGGAAATCAAAGATGGAAATTTCTGAAGAAAAGAAGTCAGCAAGGGCTGCAT
CCGAAAAACTCCAAAGACAAATCACCCAGGAATGTGAGTTAGTTGAAACCAGTAATTCTGAGGACAGATT
ATTGAAGCACTGGGTAAGCCCTTTAAAGGATGCAATGAGACATCTCCCTTCCCAAGAGAGCGGTATCAGG
GAAATGCATATTATCCCCCAGAAAGCCATTGTGGGAGAGATTGGCCATGGATGTAATGAAGGAGAAAAAA
TACTTTCTGCAGGAGAAAGCTCCCATAGATATGAGGTTAGTGGCCAAAACTTCAAACAGAAGTCAGGATT
AACTGAACATCAGAAAATTCATAATATAAATAAGACCTATGAATGTAAGGAATGTGAAAAAACCTTCAAC
AGGAGTTCAAACCTGATCATACATCAGAGAATTCATACAGGAAATAAGCCATATGTGTGTAATGAATGTG
GGAAAGACTCTAATCAAAGTTCAAATCTTATTATACATCAGAGAATTCATACAGGAAAGAAACCTTATAT
ATGTCATGAATGTGGAAAAGACTTCAATCAGAGCTCCAATCTGGTGAGACATAAGCAAATTCACAGTGGT
GGGAATCCCTATGAGTGCAAAGAGTGTGGGAAGGCTTTTAAGGGAAGCTCAAACCTTGTCCTGCACCAGA
GAATCCACAGTAGGGGGAAGCCATATTTATGCAATAAATGTGGGAAGGCTTTCAGTCAAAGCACAGATCT
TATTATACATCACAGAATTCACACTGGAGAGAAACCCTATGAATGTTATGACTGTGGACAGATGTTCAGT
CAAAGTTCACACCTTGTCCCACATCAGAGAATTCACACTGGAGAGAAACCCCTCAAATGTAATGAATGTG
AAAAAGCCTTCAGGCAGCATTCTCACCTTACTGAACACCAGAGACTCCACAGTGGAGAGAAACCCTATGA
ATGTCACAGATGTGGGAAGACCTTCAGTGGGCGCACAGCTTTTCTTAAACATCAGAGATTGCATGCTGGA
GAGAAAATTGAAGAATGTGAGAAAACCTTCAGCAAGGATGAGGAGCTTAGGGAAGAGCAGAGAATTCACC
AGGAAGAGAAAGCTTATTGGTGTAATCAGTGTGGTAGGAATTTCCAGGGCACCTCAGACCTCATCAGACA
TCAGGTAACTCATACAGGAGAGAAACCATATGAATGTAAAGAATGTGGGAAAACTTTCAATCAGAGCTCA
GACCTTCTGAGACATCATAGAATTCACAGTGGAGAAAAACCTTGTGTATGTAGCAAATGTGGGAAATCTT
TTAGGGGCAGCTCAGATCTTATTAGACACCATCGTGTTCATACTGGAGAGAAACCCTATGAATGTAGTGA
ATGTGGGAAAGCCTTTAGCCAGAGGTCACACCTTGTTACACACCAGAAAATCCATACTGGAGAGAAGCCC
TATCAGTGCACTGAATGTGGGAAAGCCTTCAGGCGGCGTTCACTCCTTATTCAACATCGGAGAATTCATA
GTGGTGAGAAACCCTATGAATGTAAGGAATGTGGGAAGCTCTTCATTTGGCGCACAGCTTTCCTCAAACA
TCAGAGCCTGCATACTGGAGAGAAACTTGAATGTGAGAAAACCTTCAGCCAGGATGAGGAGCTTAGGGGA
GAGCAGAAAATTCACCAGGAAGCGAAAGCTTATTGGTGTAATCAGTGTGGTAGGGCTTTCCAGGGCAGCT
CAGACCTCATCAGACATCAGGTAACTCATACAAGAGAGAAACCATATGAATGCAAAGAATGTGGGAAAAC
TTTCAATCAGAGCTCAGACCTTCTGAGACATCATAGAATTCACAGTGGAGAAAAACCTTATGTATGCAAC
AAATGTGGGAAATCTTTTAGGGGTAGCTCAGATCTTATTAAACACCATCGTATTCATACTGGAGAGAAAC
CCTATGAATGTAGTGAATGTGGGAAAGCCTTCAGCCAGAGGTCACACCTTGCTACACACCAGAAAATCCA
TACTGGAGAGAAACCCTATCAGTGCAGTGAATGTGGGAATGCCTTCAGGCGGCGTTCCCTCCTTATTCAA
CATCGGAGACTTCATAGTGGTGAGAAACCCTATGAATGTAAGGAATGTGGGAAACTCTTCATGTGGCACA
CGGCTTTCCTCAAACATCAGAGACTGCATGCTGGAGAGAAACTTGAAGAATGTGAGAAAACCTTCAGCAA
GGATGAGGAGCTTAGAAAAGAGCAGAGAACTCACCAGGAAAAGAAAGTTTATTGGTGTAATCAGTGTAGT
AGGACCTTCCAGGGCAGCTCAGATCTCATCAGACATCAGGTAACTCATACAAGAGAGAAACCATATGAAT
GTAAAGAATGTGGGAAAACTCAATCAGAGCTCAGACCTTCTGAGACATCATAGTAATGAACTAGTCCGTA
ACTTGAAAGTATTTCGATTTCTTGGCTTTATATATCTTGTGGAAAGGACGACTTGAGCTGTAATTTAGTA
GCAAT
