>Addgene plasmid #143205 | TFORF0228 | depositor partial sequence | sequence record 281754 | Barcode
CTTGAGCTGTAATTTAGTAGCAAT
